Addgene plasmid #129552: pCRISPomyces-Sth1Cas9
Purpose: Contains codon-optimized Sth1Cas9 and gRNA for streptomyces
Depositing lab: Fong Tian Wong & Mingzi M. Zhang. Depositing organization: Molecular Engineering Laboratory, BMSI, A*Star. Publication: Characterization of Cas proteins for CRISPR-Cas editing in streptomycetes. Yeo WL, Heng E, Tan LL, Lim YW, Lim YH, Hoon S, Zhao H, Zhang MM, Wong FT. Biotechnol Bioeng. 2019 May 15. doi: 10.1002/bit.27021. PubMed 31090220.
Backbone
  Vector backbone: pKC1139
  Total vector size (bp): 10417
  Modifications to backbone: mutation G8694C to remove BbsI site from pSG5 rep
  Vector type: Bacterial Expression
Growth in bacteria
  Bacterial resistance: Apramycin, 25 μg/mL
  Growth temperature: 37°C
  Growth strain: DH5alpha
  Copy number: High Copy
Gene/Insert
  Gene/Insert name: Sth1Cas9 (alt name: Streptococcus thermophilus CRISPR1)
  Insert size (bp): 3363
  Promoter: rpsL(XC)-BbsI
  Cloning method: Unknown
  Sequencing primers: 5′ unknown
Terms and licenses: Academic/Nonprofit Terms; Industry Terms: Not Available to Industry
Depositor comments: Please note that the Addgene verified sequence differs from the depositor's reference sequence. These differences do not affect plasmid function.
How to cite: pCRISPomyces-Sth1Cas9 was a gift from Fong Tian Wong & Mingzi M. Zhang (Addgene plasmid # 129552 ; http://n2t.net/addgene:129552 ; RRID:Addgene_129552)
