[The description below was written by a language model from this plasmid's Addgene catalogue record, the feature table of its GenBank file and pLannotate feature annotations shown in this document.]
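Description:
pCRISPomyces-Sth1Cas9 is an E. coli–Streptomyces shuttle plasmid built on the pKC1139 backbone for CRISPR-Cas genome editing in streptomycetes. It is maintained in E. coli through a high-copy ColE1/pUC-type origin and in Streptomyces through the rep gene of the Streptomyces ghanaensis plasmid pSG5. The rep gene carries a single silent-site change introduced to eliminate a BbsI site. The aac(3)IV gene confers apramycin resistance for selection. An incP oriT, with an adjacent traJ fragment, allows the plasmid to be mobilised by conjugation from E. coli into the actinomycete host.

The payload is a roughly 3.4 kb Streptomyces codon-optimised coding sequence for Sth1Cas9, the Cas9 of the Streptococcus thermophilus CRISPR1 locus. It is driven by the rpsL promoter from Xylanimonas cellulosilytica (also modified to remove BbsI) and is followed by an fd terminator. Downstream, the gapdh promoter from Eggerthella lenta drives the guide RNA cassette. A lacZα stuffer with its lac promoter and operator sits between this promoter and an St1 gRNA scaffold, which ends at a lambda t0 terminator. Because BbsI sites were deliberately removed elsewhere, the stuffer is presumably meant to be swapped for a spacer by BbsI-based assembly with blue/white screening, although the record lists the cloning method as unknown. The depositor's map also annotates a kasO promoter in reverse orientation near this region, with no stated function.

The held sequence records disagree in length: about 10.4 kb for the depositor map and the sequencing result, versus nearly 11 kb for another exported file. The repository notes that its verified sequence differs from the depositor's reference without affecting function. The plasmid was used in a comparison of Cas proteins for editing in streptomycetes.
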