LOCUS       Exported 10972 bp ds-DNA circular SYN 13-JAN-2022
DEFINITION  Contains codon-optimized Sth1Cas9 and gRNA for streptomyces.
ACCESSION   .
VERSION     .
KEYWORDS    pCRISPomyces-Sth1Cas9
SOURCE      synthetic DNA construct
  ORGANISM  synthetic DNA construct
REFERENCE   1 (bases 1 to 10972)
  AUTHORS   Yeo WL, Heng E, Tan LL, Lim YW, Lim YH, Hoon S, Zhao H, Zhang MM,
            Wong FT
  TITLE     Characterization of Cas proteins for CRISPR-Cas editing in
            streptomycetes.
  JOURNAL   Biotechnol Bioeng. 2019 May 15. doi: 10.1002/bit.27021.
  PUBMED    31090220
REFERENCE   2 (bases 1 to 10972)
  AUTHORS   .
  TITLE     Direct Submission
  JOURNAL   Exported Jan 13, 2022 from SnapGene Server 1.1.58
            http://www.snapgene.com
FEATURES             Location/Qualifiers
     source          1..10972
                     /organism="synthetic DNA construct"
                     /mol_type="other DNA"
     promoter        1..302
                     /label=rpsL promoter
                     /note="promoter for the Xylanimonas cellulosilytica
                     ribosomal protein S12 gene"
     promoter        4405..4689
                     /label=gapdh promoter
                     /note="glyceraldehyde-3-phosphate dehydrogenase promoter
                     from Eggerthella lenta"
     primer_bind     4880..4902
                     /label=M13/pUC Forward
                     /note="In lacZ gene"
     primer_bind     4894..4911
                     /label=M13 Forward
                     /note="In lacZ gene. Also called M13-F20 or M13 (-21)
                     Forward"
     primer_bind     4895..4911
                     /label=M13 fwd
                     /note="common sequencing primer, one of multiple similar
                     variants"
     primer_bind     4921..4940
                     /label=T7
                     /note="T7 promoter, forward primer"
     promoter        4921..4939
                     /label=T7 promoter
                     /note="promoter for bacteriophage T7 RNA polymerase"
     primer_bind     complement(4987..5007)
                     /label=T3
                     /note="T3 promoter, forward primer"
     promoter        complement(4987..5005)
                     /label=T3 promoter
                     /note="promoter for bacteriophage T3 RNA polymerase"
     primer_bind     complement(5026..5042)
                     /label=M13 rev
                     /note="common sequencing primer, one of multiple similar
                     variants"
     primer_bind     complement(5026..5042)
                     /label=M13 Reverse
                     /note="In lacZ gene. Also called M13-rev"
     primer_bind     complement(5039..5061)
                     /label=M13/pUC Reverse
                     /note="In lacZ gene"
     protein_bind    5050..5066
                     /label=lac operator
                     /bound_moiety="lac repressor encoded by lacI"
                     /note="The lac repressor binds to the lac operator to
                     inhibit transcription in E. coli. This inhibition can be
                     relieved by adding lactose or
                     isopropyl-beta-D-thiogalactopyranoside (IPTG)."
     promoter        complement(5074..5104)
                     /label=lac promoter
                     /note="promoter for the E. coli lac operon"
     protein_bind    5119..5140
                     /label=CAP binding site
                     /bound_moiety="E. coli catabolite activator protein"
                     /note="CAP binding activates transcription in the presence
                     of cAMP."
     terminator      5199..5233
                     /label=lambda t0 terminator
                     /note="minimal transcription terminator from phage lambda
                     (Scholtissek and Grosse, 1987)"
     rep_origin      complement(5502..6090)
                     /direction=LEFT
                     /label=ori
                     /note="high-copy-number ColE1/pMB1/pBR322/pUC origin of
                     replication"
     primer_bind     complement(5582..5601)
                     /label=pBR322ori-F
                     /note="pBR322 origin, forward primer"
     CDS             6294..7094
                     /codon_start=1
                     /gene="aac(3)IV"
                     /product="aminoglycoside 3-N-acetyltransferase type IV "
                     /label=ApmR
                     /note="confers resistance to apramycin (Paget and Davies,
                     1996)"
                     /translation="MSSAVECNVVQYEWRKAELIGQLLNLGVTPGGVLLVHSSFRSVRP
                     LEDGPLGLIEALRAALGPGGTLVMPSWSGLDDEPFDPATSPVTPDLGVVSDTFWRLPNV
                     KRSAHPFAFAAAGPQAEQIISDPLPLPPHSPASPVARVHELDGQVLLLGVGHDANTTLH
                     LAELMAKVPYGVPRHCTILQDGKLVRVDYLENDHCCERFALADRWLKEKSLQKEGPVGH
                     AFARLIRSRDIVATALGQLGRDPLIFLHPPEAGCEECDAARQSIG"
     CDS             complement(8033..9475)
                     /codon_start=1
                     /gene="rep"
                     /product="replication initiator protein from the
                     Streptomyces ghanaensis plasmid pSG5"
                     /label=pSG5 Rep
                     /translation="MWKPGEATWGNTCRCNNVHTCPWCMSRILAVRGSNVQLAADGLAD
                     AGYGLHLGTNTLRHFERMAFGTVRKGMRHGLVAVLHDGWKGAYGSSGRRWRTMRDDFGI
                     IGYERAFEDTFGWGSGWHLHWHTLWVTREVLGPDAQAAFRDALAGAWAAGVESAGGYTV
                     SETCDRPGCSCEGKGHGTDVRPLNGADAADGDAGKQARYLYKDGDKTKGGVAKIGLELA
                     GQNFKAGRGDDRMGPLDLGDAAAAELQRLRRPGPFVEKYREREFGVFQVRKHYRSQNLN
                     RLIKELGIQQDVRTEEEITDDTEGLVAIAVIPAYIWYRYIARVAGRRLDLIKVAETYGL
                     PGVRRLVESWGLVWGKDVLDPPAPEAPAAPGDLDADQMRFEVMSEEEAAFREARRKANE
                     ARTEELAASLDRVRQPKKEAIRPTISLRKRLKPKPVTVDVKTPPPGAASPVCRRCKGKL
                     APVLQPWGQHPGDCLRVDTAVA"
     oriT            10642..10751
                     /note="incP origin of transfer"
ORIGIN
        1 gccctgcagg cggaagtcag gtagacacga cttccgctag tccttgcaag gtctgctgac
       61 gtgaggcggg gcggtcgttt ttgaccgccc tgccttcgtc atgtaggctc gctcgctgtg
      121 cctggcgtgt catcagacgc ccaggtcccg gtgccgtgag gcccgggcca tcgagccggt
      181 ggtacgtggc tgcggtcccc ttgtgagggc tgcgcgccgt gtgctgtccg gcgcgcacag
      241 ccttgaatcc acccgcgggg gccggccggt ctccgtgagc tcgagtagac gacggagacg
      301 taatgtccat ctaccaggag ttcgtcaaca agtactccct gtccaagacc ctgcgcttcg
      361 agctgatccc gcagggcaag accctggaga acatcaaggc ccgcggcctg atcctggacg
      421 acgagaagcg cgccaaggac tacaagaagg ccaagcagat catcgacaag taccaccagt
      481 tcttcatcga ggagatcctg tcctccgtct gcatctccga ggacctgctc cagaactact
      541 ccgacgtcta cttcaagctg aagaagtccg acgacgacaa cctccagaag gacttcaagt
      601 ccgccaagga caccatcaag aagcagatca gcgagtacat caaggactcc gagaagttca
      661 agaacctgtt caaccagaac ctgatcgacg ccaagaaggg ccaggagtcc gacctgatcc
      721 tgtggctgaa gcagtccaag gacaacggca tcgagctgtt caaggccaac tccgacatca
      781 ccgacatcga cgaggccctg gagatcatca agtccttcaa gggctggacc acctacttca
      841 agggcttcca cgagaaccgc aagaacgtct actcctccaa cgacatcccg acctccatca
      901 tctaccgcat cgtggacgac aacctgccga agttcctgga gaacaaggcc aagtacgagt
      961 ccctgaagga caaggccccg gaggccatca actacgagca gatcaagaag gacctggccg
     1021 aggagctgac cttcgacatc gactacaaga cctccgaggt caaccagcgc gtgttctccc
     1081 tggacgaggt gttcgagatc gccaacttca acaactacct gaaccagtcc ggcatcacca
     1141 agttcaacac catcatcggc ggcaagttcg tcaacggcga gaacaccaag cgcaagggca
     1201 tcaacgagta catcaacctg tactcccagc agatcaacga caagaccctg aagaagtaca
     1261 agatgtccgt cctgttcaag cagatcctgt ccgacaccga gtccaagtcc ttcgtcatcg
     1321 acaagctgga ggacgactcc gacgtcgtca ccaccatgca gtccttctac gagcagatcg
     1381 ccgccttcaa gaccgtcgag gagaagtcca tcaaggagac gctgtccctg ctgttcgacg
     1441 acctgaaggc ccagaagctg gacctgtcca aaatctactt caagaacgac aagtccctga
     1501 ccgacctgtc ccagcaggtg ttcgacgact actccgtcat cggcaccgcc gtcctggagt
     1561 acatcaccca gcagatcgcc ccgaagaacc tggacaaccc gtccaagaag gagcaggagc
     1621 tgatcgccaa gaaaaccgag aaggccaagt acctgtccct ggagacgatc aagctggccc
     1681 tggaggagtt caacaagcac cgcgacatcg acaagcagtg ccgcttcgag gagatcctgg
     1741 ccaacttcgc cgccatcccg atgatcttcg acgagatcgc ccagaacaag gacaacctgg
     1801 cccagatcag catcaagtac cagaaccagg gcaagaagga cctgctccag gcctccgccg
     1861 aggacgacgt caaggccatc aaggacctgc tggaccagac caacaacctg ctgcacaagc
     1921 tgaaaatctt ccacatctcc cagtccgagg acaaggccaa catcctggac aaggacgagc
     1981 acttctacct ggtgttcgag gagtgctact tcgagctggc caacatcgtc ccgctgtaca
     2041 acaagatccg caactacatc acccagaagc cgtactccga cgagaagttc aagctgaact
     2101 tcgagaactc caccctggcc aacggctggg acaagaacaa ggagccggac aacaccgcca
     2161 tcctgttcat caaggacgac aagtactacc tgggcgtcat gaacaagaag aacaacaaaa
     2221 tcttcgacga caaggccatc aaggagaaca agggcgaggg ctacaagaag atcgtctaca
     2281 agctgctgcc gggcgccaac aagatgctgc cgaaggtgtt cttctccgcc aagtccatca
     2341 agttctacaa cccgtccgag gacatcctgc gcatccgcaa ccactccacc cacaccaaga
     2401 acggctcccc gcagaagggc tacgagaagt tcgagttcaa catcgaggac tgccgcaagt
     2461 tcatcgactt ctacaagcag tccatctcca agcacccgga gtggaaggac ttcggcttcc
     2521 gcttctccga cacccagcgc tacaactcca tcgacgagtt ctaccgcgag gtcgagaacc
     2581 agggctacaa gctgaccttc gagaacatct ccgagtccta catcgactcc gtcgtcaacc
     2641 agggcaagct gtacctgttc caaatctaca acaaggactt ctccgcctac tccaagggtc
     2701 gcccgaacct gcacaccctg tactggaagg ccctgttcga cgagcgcaac ctccaggacg
     2761 tcgtctacaa gctgaacggc gaggccgagc tgttctaccg caagcagtcc atcccgaaga
     2821 agatcaccca cccggccaag gaagccatcg ccaacaagaa caaggacaac ccgaagaagg
     2881 agtccgtgtt cgagtacgac ctgatcaagg acaagcgctt caccgaggac aagttcttct
     2941 tccactgccc gatcaccatc aacttcaagt cctccggcgc caacaagttc aacgacgaga
     3001 tcaacctgct gctgaaggag aaggccaacg acgtccacat cctgtcgatc gaccgcggcg
     3061 agcgccacct ggcctactac accctggtgg acggcaaggg caacatcatc aagcaggaca
     3121 ccttcaacat catcggcaac gaccgcatga aaaccaacta ccacgacaag ctggccgcca
     3181 tcgagaagga ccgggactcc gcccgcaagg actggaagaa gatcaacaac atcaaggaga
     3241 tgaaggaagg ctacctgtcc caggtcgtcc acgagatcgc caagctggtc atcgagtaca
     3301 acgccatcgt cgtgttcgag gacctgaact tcggcttcaa gcggggccgc ttcaaggtcg
     3361 agaagcaggt ctaccagaag ctggagaaga tgctgatcga gaagctgaac tacctggtgt
     3421 tcaaggacaa cgagttcgac aagaccggcg gcgtcctgcg ggcctaccag ctgaccgccc
     3481 cgttcgagac gttcaagaag atgggcaagc agaccggcat catctactac gtcccggccg
     3541 gcttcacctc caaaatctgc ccggtcaccg gcttcgtcaa ccagctgtac ccgaagtacg
     3601 agtccgtctc caagtcccag gagttcttct ccaagttcga caaaatctgc tacaacctgg
     3661 acaagggcta cttcgagttc tccttcgact acaagaactt cggcgacaag gccgccaagg
     3721 gcaagtggac catcgcctcc ttcggctccc gcctgatcaa cttccgcaac tccgacaaga
     3781 accacaactg ggacacccgc gaggtctacc cgaccaagga gctggagaag ctgctgaagg
     3841 actactccat cgagtacggc cacggcgagt gcatcaaggc cgccatctgc ggcgagtccg
     3901 acaagaagtt cttcgccaag ctgacctccg tcctgaacac catcctccag atgcgcaact
     3961 ccaagaccgg caccgagctg gactacctga tctccccggt cgccgacgtc aacggcaact
     4021 tcttcgactc ccgccaggcc ccgaagaaca tgccgcagga cgccgacgcc aacggcgcct
     4081 accacatcgg cctgaagggc ctgatgctgc tgggccgcat caagaacaac caggaaggca
     4141 agaagctgaa cctggtcatc aagaacgagg agtacttcga gttcgtccag aaccgcaaca
     4201 actgagaatt cagatctacg cgttcnnnnn nnnnnnnnnn nnnnnnnnnn nnnnnnnnnn
     4261 nnnnnnnnnn nnnnnnnnnn nnnnnnnnnn nnnnnnnnnn nnnnnnnnnn nnnnnnnnnn
     4321 nnnnnnnnnn nnnnnnnnnn nnnnnnnnnn nnnnnnnnnn nnnnnnnnnn nnnnnnnnnn
     4381 nnnnnnnnnn nnnnnnnnnn nnnngctgct ccttcggtcg gacgtgcgtc tacgggcacc
     4441 ttaccgcagc cgtcggctgt gcgacacgga cggatcgggc gaactggccg atgctgggag
     4501 aagcgcgctg ctgtacggcg cgcaccgggt gcggagcccc tcggcgagcg gtgtgaaact
     4561 tctgtgaatg gcctgttcgg ttgctttttt tatacggctg ccagataagg cttgcagcat
     4621 ctgggcggct accgctatga tcggggcgtt cctgcaattc ttagtgcgag tatctgaaag
     4681 gggatacgcg tctaagaact ttaaataatt tctactgttg tagataagtc ttctcagccg
     4741 ctacagggcg cgtcccattc gccattcagg ctgcgcaact gttgggaagg gggatcggtg
     4801 cgggcctctt cgctattacg ccagctggcg aaagggggat gtgctgcaag gcgattaagt
     4861 tgggtaacgc cagggttttc ccagtcacga cgttgtaaaa cgacggccag tgagcgcgcg
     4921 taatacgact cactataggg cgaattgggt accgggcccc ccctcgaggt cctccagctt
     4981 ttgttccctt tagtgagggt taattgcgcg cttggcgtaa tcatggtcat agctgtttcc
     5041 tgtgtgaaat tgttatccgc tcacaattcc acacaacata cgagccggaa gcataaagtg
     5101 taaagcctgg ggtgcctaat gagtgagcta actcacatta attgcgttgc gctcactgcc
     5161 cgctttccac cggtgaagac atactccatc tggatttgtt cagaacgctc ggttgccgcc
     5221 gggcgttttt tatctagaag gtaataagaa ctacacgact ggatactgac ttttcacact
     5281 agtcataact cccccagtcc tgcacgctgt cgtattctcc tggccacgac tttacaacac
     5341 cgcacagcat gttgtcaaag cagagaccgt tcgaatgtga acaaagcttc atatgcatgc
     5401 tagctctaga ggccaggaac cgtaaaaagg ccgcgttgct ggcgtttttc cataggctcc
     5461 ctagaggcca ggaaccgtaa aaaggccgcg ttgctggcgt ttttccatag gctccgcccc
     5521 cctgacgagc atcacaaaaa tcgacgctca agtcagaggt ggcgaaaccc gacaggacta
     5581 taaagatacc aggcgtttcc ccctggaagc tccctcgtgc gctctcctgt tccgaccctg
     5641 ccgcttaccg gatacctgtc cgcctttctc ccttcgggaa gcgtggcgct ttctcatagc
     5701 tcacgctgta ggtatctcag ttcggtgtag gtcgttcgct ccaagctggg ctgtgtgcac
     5761 gacccccccg ttcagcccga ccgctgcgcc ttatccggta actatcgtct tgagtccaac
     5821 ccggtaagac acgacttatc gccactggca gcagccactg gtaacaggat tagcagagcg
     5881 aggtatgtag gcggtgctac agagttcttg aagtggtggc ctaactacgg ctacactaga
     5941 agaacagtat ttggtatctg cgctctgctg aagccagtta ccttcggaaa aagagttggt
     6001 agctcttgat ccggcaaaca aaccaccgct ggtagcggtg gtttttttgt ttgcaagcag
     6061 cagattacgc gcagaaaaaa aggatctcaa gaagatcctt tgatcttttc tacggggtct
     6121 gacgctcagt ggaacgaaaa ctcacgttaa gggattttgg tcatgagatt atcaaaaagg
     6181 atcttcacct agatcctttt ggttcatgtg cagctccatc agcaaaaggg gatgataagt
     6241 ttatcaccac cgactatttg caacagtgcc gttgatcgtg ctatgatcga ctgatgtcat
     6301 cagcggtgga gtgcaatgtc gtgcaatacg aatggcgaaa agccgagctc atcggtcagc
     6361 ttctcaacct tggggttacc cccggcggtg tgctgctggt ccacagctcc ttccgtagcg
     6421 tccggcccct cgaagatggg ccacttggac tgatcgaggc cctgcgtgct gcgctgggtc
     6481 cgggagggac gctcgtcatg ccctcgtggt caggtctgga cgacgagccg ttcgatcctg
     6541 ccacgtcgcc cgttacaccg gaccttggag ttgtctctga cacattctgg cgcctgccaa
     6601 atgtaaagcg cagcgcccat ccatttgcct ttgcggcagc ggggccacag gcagagcaga
     6661 tcatctctga tccattgccc ctgccacctc actcgcctgc aagcccggtc gcccgtgtcc
     6721 atgaactcga tgggcaggta cttctcctcg gcgtgggaca cgatgccaac acgacgctgc
     6781 atcttgccga gttgatggca aaggttccct atggggtgcc gagacactgc accattcttc
     6841 aggatggcaa gttggtacgc gtcgattatc tcgagaatga ccactgctgt gagcgctttg
     6901 ccttggcgga caggtggctc aaggagaaga gccttcagaa ggaaggtcca gtcggtcatg
     6961 cctttgctcg gttgatccgc tcccgcgaca ttgtggcgac agccctgggt caactgggcc
     7021 gagatccgtt gatcttcctg catccgccag aggcgggatg cgaagaatgc gatgccgctc
     7081 gccagtcgat tggctgagct catgagcgga gaacgagatg acgttggagg ggcaaggtcg
     7141 cgctgattgc tggggcaaca cgtggagcgg atcggggatt gtctttcttc agctcgctga
     7201 tgatatgctg acgctcaatg ccgtttggcc tccgactaac gaaaatcccg catttggacg
     7261 gctgatccga ttggcacggc ggacggcgaa tggcggagca gacgctcgtc cgggggcaat
     7321 gagatatgaa aaagcctgaa ctcaccgcga cgtatcgatg tcgaggttcc tcaggggagc
     7381 caccccagag aagccctcgg agctgagcgg agctatttcc aaagccatgc cagctagaga
     7441 cagtgcacac cgccaagcat ctgcaaaacc ctcgcctgga gggaaagtgc aatgtacgta
     7501 cgctggtttc cctccagaaa gggattctgc ggcttctcaa ctttggaaga agaggcggaa
     7561 cgaactgctg tttcagccta ctcatgtgag gaggctggtc ctttaccctg atgcccgagg
     7621 gcatcagggt aaaggaccag cctcgccaac taggagcgct accaaggcga acacaaccca
     7681 ggacttggta gaacccttcg ccggagaagt tcagactcat cggcatgagc acccctcgcc
     7741 gcgcactcgg caccggtccg tcgaccacca ccaggacgtc gttgtcgacg tcggccccgc
     7801 ggctcctgcc cgccgaacgc gtcgtcgtcg acggcctggt gctcatcgac gagcacccgg
     7861 agccaggtga aaagcgccgg cggacgctcg gactgggcgc gggattccag cagtaaccca
     7921 ggtccgccgg ccacctcacg gcaggcagac cctcggcttt cgcgccggga ccgccatgag
     7981 accgccaccc ggatgtccgg ggtggcggtc tcatggcggt ccctcagcgg ccctacgcga
     8041 ccgctgtgtc gacgcggagg cagtctccgg ggtgctggcc ccagggctgg agtaccgggg
     8101 cgagcttgcc cttgcagcgg cggcacacgg gcgacgcggc gccgggcggg ggagtcttga
     8161 cgtcgacggt gaccggcttc ggcttcaggc gcttccgaag gctgatcgtc gggcggatcg
     8221 cctccttctt cggctgacgc actcggtcga gcgaagcggc cagctcctcc gtgcgggcct
     8281 cgttggcctt ccggcgcgcc tcgcggaaag cagcttcctc ctcggacatg acctcgaacc
     8341 tcatctggtc agcgtcaagg tcgcccggcg cggccggcgc ttccggggcg ggcgggtcca
     8401 ggacgtcctt gccccacacc aggccccagg actcgacgag ccgccggacg cccggtaggc
     8461 cgtacgtctc ggcgaccttg atgaggtcga ggcgacgtcc ggcgacgcgg gcgatgtatc
     8521 ggtaccagat gtaggccggg atgaccgcga tggcgaccag gccctcggtg tcgtcggtga
     8581 tctcctcctc ggtgcggacg tcctgctgga tgccgagttc cttgatcagc cggttcaggt
     8641 tctgcgaccg gtagtgcttg cggacctgga acacgccgaa ctcgcgctcg cggtacttct
     8701 cgacgaacgg gccgggccga cgaagccgct gcagctcggc ggccgccgcg tcgcccaggt
     8761 cgagcggtcc catgcggtcg tcgccgcgac cggccttgaa gttctgtccg gccagctcca
     8821 ggccgatctt ggcgacgccg cccttggtct tgtcgccgtc cttgtagagg tagcgggcct
     8881 gcttgcccgc atcgccgtca gcggcgtccg cgccgttgag tgggcgcacg tcggtgccgt
     8941 ggcccttgcc ctcacaggag caaccgggcc ggtcgcacgt ctcgctgacg gtgtagccgc
     9001 ccgcggattc gaccccggcg gcccaggctc cggcgagtgc gtcgcggaac gcggcctggg
     9061 cgtccgggcc gagcacctcg cgggtgaccc agagcgtgtg ccagtgcagg tgccagccgg
     9121 agccccagcc gaaggtgtcc tcgaaggccc gctcgtagcc gatgatcccg aagtcgtcgc
     9181 gcatcgtgcg ccagcggcgg ccggacgagc cgtacgcgcc cttccagccg tcgtgcaaga
     9241 ccgcgaccag gccgtgccgc attcccttgc ggacggtgcc gaacgccatg cgctcgaagt
     9301 ggcgcaacgt gttcgtgcca aggtgcagcc cgtacccggc gtccgcgaga ccgtcggcgg
     9361 cgagctgcac gttcgagccc cgtacggcca ggatgcggct catgcaccac gggcaggtgt
     9421 ggacgttgtt gcagcggcac gtgttgcccc acgtcgcctc gcccggcttc cacatcagct
     9481 cggccgtccc ggcagtgagc cgggtcccgc agcccttgaa cgcctcgttc agcgacaccg
     9541 tctggtgccg gtcccgccgg gcgaaccgct cgtcgcgcgg gtcctcccgc ccggctgtcg
     9601 cggcaccctc gtttggggta gaacccgttc cagttacagc gctctgacct gcagtggacg
     9661 gagattttcc cttactacta aagcccgcgt ccggattacc cgctgtagtc gtgcttgcta
     9721 cgctgcgtga ctggtccgca atgagacgct ttgcgcgctt tcggcaggcg tccgagcagt
     9781 agattttggg gcgcttcccg gggatgtgga cgatcggggt gccgcagtgg cacttcggtc
     9841 cggcggggcg cggtggtgtc gacgcgctgt tctctcgtac gctcgtcaca gagcaaacgt
     9901 cctcactcgg catgctgcgc cggttcgggg gcggcgagcc cgggaggcca atcccgggct
     9961 cgtgccattt ctgggtcctg ttgatcctgg cattggtgtg gccgttcatt gcccctgctc
    10021 gctcctgacg cgccgataga cgtccgatac gcccggtgct ggtgggattt gataggtcgg
    10081 aagaagcccc gcccgggcct gggcggggct tcctgtgcgt caggacctcc tcgtcgtgag
    10141 cctcttcggc ctatggacgg agtgacctcg tgatccgtta cagccgcgcg cgctcgcgta
    10201 gagcggtctc atcagttcca cgaacggtcc tcttcgcaga tcagggcgtt ggggcggagt
    10261 ctcaccaagg actacgtctg ctggcgattt ccgttacacc ccgggcggtg gccggcgcac
    10321 acgcgcgccc gcgttgggca gtgcagaaag tgcagaaacc taggcgctga tggtccaggt
    10381 ccacggttcg tcgtcggcgg cggcgcgggc ggcggcgtcg gccagggcgc gggcgagacc
    10441 ggctacggcg ggcttgatgc gccggttgcg ggcgaccttg agcagctagt atgcaggtcg
    10501 acggatcttt tccgctgcat aaccctgctt cggggtcatt atagcgattt tttcggtata
    10561 tccatccttt ttcgcacgat atacaggatt ttgccaaagg gttcgtgtag actttccttg
    10621 gtgtatccaa cggcgtcagc cgggcaggat aggtgaagta ggcccacccg cgagcgggtg
    10681 ttccttcttc actgtccctt attcgcacct ggcggtgctc aacgggaatc ctgctctgcg
    10741 aggctggccg gctaccgccg gcgtaacaga tgagggcaag cggatggctg atgaaaccaa
    10801 gccaaccagg aagggcagcc cacctatcaa ggtgtactgc cttccagacg aacgaagagc
    10861 gattgaggaa aaggcggcgg cggccggcat gagcctgtcg gcctacctgc tggccgtcgg
    10921 ccagggctac aaaatcacgg gcgtcgtgga ctatgagcac gtccgcgagc tg
//
