LOCUS       Exported 10417 bp ds-DNA circular SYN 05-JUL-2019
DEFINITION  synthetic circular DNA.
ACCESSION   .
VERSION     .
KEYWORDS    .
SOURCE      synthetic DNA construct
  ORGANISM  synthetic DNA construct
REFERENCE   1 (bases 1 to 10417)
  AUTHORS   ICES
  TITLE     Direct Submission
  JOURNAL   Exported Jul 5, 2019 from SnapGene 4.2.11 http://www.snapgene.com
FEATURES             Location/Qualifiers
     source          1..10417
                     /organism="synthetic DNA construct"
                     /mol_type="other DNA"
     promoter        1..302
                     /label=P6
                     /label=P6 - BbsI
     misc_feature    303..3665
                     /label=sth1Cas9
     terminator      3830..3859
                     /label=fd-ter
     promoter        3860..4144
                     /label=P3
     misc_feature    complement(4174..4523)
                     /label=LacZ cassette
     misc_feature    4682..4731
                     /label=Term
     promoter        complement(4759..4855)
                     /label=KasOP
     misc_feature    4946..5534
                     /label=ori
     CDS             5738..6538
                     /codon_start=1
                     /label=aac
                     /label=aac(3)IV
                     /translation="MSSAVECNVVQYEWRKAELIGQLLNLGVTPGGVLLVHSSFRSVRP
                     LEDGPLGLIEALRAALGPGGTLVMPSWSGLDDEPFDPATSPVTPDLGVVSDTFWRLPNV
                     KRSAHPFAFAAAGPQAEQIISDPLPLPPHSPASPVARVHELDGQVLLLGVGHDANTTLH
                     LAELMAKVPYGVPRHCTILQDGKLVRVDYLENDHCCERFALADRWLKEKSLQKEGPVGH
                     AFARLIRSRDIVATALGQLGRDPLIFLHPPEAGCEECDAARQSIG"
     CDS             complement(7480..9438)
                     /codon_start=1
                     /label=rep
                     /label=rep (pSG5) - BbsI
                     /translation="MPGSTGPRNGTSPGLASRARRPRNWRSMPSEDVCSVTSVRENSAS
                     TPPRPAGPKCHCGTPIVHIPGKRPKIYCSDACRKRAKRLIADQSRSVASTTTAGNPDAG
                     FSSKGKSPSTAGQSAVTGTGSTPNEGAATAGREDPRDERFARRDRHQTVSLNEAFKGCG
                     TRLTAGTAELMWKPGEATWGNTCRCNNVHTCPWCMSRILAVRGSNVQLAADGLADAGYG
                     LHLGTNTLRHFERMAFGTVRKGMRHGLVAVLHDGWKGAYGSSGRRWRTMRDDFGIIGYE
                     RAFEDTFGWGSGWHLHWHTLWVTREVLGPDAQAAFHDALAGAWAAGVESAGGYTVSKTC
                     DRPGCSCEGKGHGTDVRPLNGADAADGDAGKQARYLYKDGDKTKGGVSKIGLELAGQNF
                     KAGRGDDRMGPLDLGDAAAAELQRLRRPGPFVEKYREREFGVFQVRKHYRSQNLNRLIK
                     ELGIQQDVRTEEEITDDTEGLVAIAVIPAYIWYRYIARVAGRRLDLIKVAETYGLPGVR
                     RLVESWGLVCGKDVLDPPAPEAPAAPGDLDADQMRFEVMSEEEAAFREARRKANEARTE
                     ELAASLDRVRQPKKEAIRPTISLRKRLKPKPVTVDVKTPPPGAASPVCRRCKGKLAPVL
                     QPWGRLPGDCLRVDTAVA"
     misc_feature    9930..10417
                     /label=oriT
     misc_feature    10089
                     /label=oriT nicking site
ORIGIN
        1 gccctgcagg cggaagtcag gtagacacga cttccgctag tccttgcaag gtctgctgac
       61 gtgaggcggg gcggtcgttt ttgaccgccc tgccttcgtc atgtaggctc gctcgctgtg
      121 cctggcgtgt catcagacgc ccaggtcccg gtgccgtgag gcccgggcca tcgagccggt
      181 ggtacgtggc tgcggtcccc ttgtgagggc tgcgcgccgt gtgctgtccg gcgcgcacag
      241 ccttgaatcc acccgcgggg gccggccggt ctccgtgagc tcgagtagac gacggagacg
      301 taatgtcgga cctggtgctg ggcctggaca tcggcatcgg ctccgtcggc gtcggcatcc
      361 tgaacaaggt gaccggcgag atcatccaca agaactcccg catcttcccg gccgcacagg
      421 ccgagaacaa cctggtccgc cgcaccaacc gccagggccg ccgcctggcc cgccgcaaga
      481 agcaccgccg cgtccgcctg aaccgcctgt tcgaggagtc cggcctgatc accgacttca
      541 ccaagatcag catcaacctg aacccgtacc agctgcgcgt caagggcctg accgacgagc
      601 tgtccaacga ggagctgttc atcgccctga agaacatggt caagcaccgc ggcatctcct
      661 acctggacga cgcctccgac gacggcaact cctccgtcgg cgactacgcc cagatcgtca
      721 aggagaactc caagcagctg gaaaccaaga cccccggcca gatccagctg gagcgctacc
      781 agacctacgg ccagctgcgc ggcgacttca ccgtcgagaa ggacggcaag aagcaccgcc
      841 tgatcaacgt gttcccgacc tccgcctacc gctccgaggc cctgcgcatc ctccagaccc
      901 agcaggagtt caacccgcag atcaccgacg agttcatcaa ccgctacctg gagatcctga
      961 ccggcaagcg caagtactac cacggccccg gcaacgagaa gtcccgcacc gactacggcc
     1021 gctaccgcac ctccggcgag acgctggaca acatcttcgg catcctgatc ggcaagtgca
     1081 ccttctaccc ggacgagttc cgcgccgcca aggcctccta caccgcccag gagttcaacc
     1141 tgctgaacga cctgaacaac ctgaccgtcc cgaccgagac gaagaagctg tccaaggagc
     1201 agaagaacca gatcatcaac tacgtcaaga acgagaaggc gatgggcccg gccaagctgt
     1261 tcaagtacat cgccaagctg ctgtcctgcg acgtcgccga catcaagggc taccgcatcg
     1321 acaagtccgg caaggccgag atccacacct tcgaggccta ccgcaagatg aaaaccctgg
     1381 agacgctgga catcgagcag atggaccgcg agacgctgga caagctggcc tacgtcctga
     1441 ccctgaacac cgagcgggag ggcatccagg aagccctgga gcacgagttc gccgacggct
     1501 ccttctccca gaagcaggtg gacgagctgg tccagttccg caaggccaac tcctccatct
     1561 tcggcaaggg ctggcacaac ttctccgtca agctgatgat ggagctgatc ccggagctgt
     1621 acgagacgtc cgaggagcag atgaccatcc tgacccgcct gggcaagcaa aagaccacct
     1681 cctcctccaa caagaccaag tacatcgacg agaagctgct gaccgaggaa atctacaacc
     1741 cggtcgtcgc caagtccgtc cgccaggcca tcaagatcgt caacgccgcc atcaaggagt
     1801 acggcgactt cgacaacatc gtcatcgaga tggcccgcga gacgaacgag gacgacgaga
     1861 agaaggccat ccagaagatc cagaaggcca acaaggacga gaaggacgcc gccatgctga
     1921 aggccgccaa ccagtacaac ggcaaggccg agctgccgca ctccgtgttc cacggccaca
     1981 agcagctggc caccaagatc cggctgtggc accagcaggg cgagcgctgc ctgtacaccg
     2041 gcaagaccat ctccatccac gacctgatca acaactccaa ccagttcgag gtggaccaca
     2101 tcctgccgct gtccatcacc ttcgacgact ccctggccaa caaggtcctg gtctacgcca
     2161 ccgccaacca ggagaagggc cagcgcaccc cgtaccaggc cctggactcg atggacgacg
     2221 cctggtcctt ccgcgagctg aaggccttcg tccgcgagtc caagaccctg tccaacaaga
     2281 agaaggagta cctgctgacc gaagaggaca tctccaagtt cgacgtccgc aagaagttca
     2341 tcgagcgcaa cctggtggac acccggtacg cctcccgcgt cgtcctgaac gccctccagg
     2401 agcacttccg cgcccacaag atcgacacca aggtgtccgt cgtccgcggc cagttcacct
     2461 cccagctccg ccgccactgg ggcatcgaaa agacccgcga cacctaccac caccacgccg
     2521 tggacgccct gatcatcgcc gcctcctccc agctgaacct gtggaagaag cagaagaaca
     2581 ccctggtgtc ctactccgag gaccagctgc tggacatcga gacgggcgag ctgatctccg
     2641 acgacgagta caaggagtcc gtgttcaagg ccccgtacca gcacttcgtg gacaccctga
     2701 agtccaagga gttcgaggac tccatcctgt tctcctacca ggtggactcc aagttcaacc
     2761 gcaagatcag cgacgccacc atctacgcca cccgccaggc caaggtcggc aaggacaagg
     2821 ccgacgagac gtacgtcctg ggcaagatca aggacatcta cacccaggac ggctacgacg
     2881 ccttcatgaa aatctacaag aaggacaagt ccaagttcct gatgtaccgc cacgacccgc
     2941 agaccttcga gaaggtcatc gagccgatcc tggagaacta cccgaacaag cagatcaacg
     3001 acaagggcaa ggaagtcccg tgcaacccgt tcctgaagta caaggaagag cacggctaca
     3061 tccgcaagta ctccaagaag ggcaacggcc cggagatcaa gtccctgaag tactacgact
     3121 ccaagctggg caaccacatc gacatcaccc cgaaggactc caacaacaag gtcgtcctcc
     3181 agtccgtctc cccgtggcgc gccgacgtct acttcaacaa gaccaccggc aagtacgaga
     3241 tcctgggcct gaagtacgcc gacctccagt tcgacaaggg caccggcacc tacaagatca
     3301 gccaggagaa gtacaacgac atcaagaaga aggaaggcgt ggactccgac tccgagttca
     3361 agttcaccct gtacaagaac gacctgctgc tggtcaagga caccgagacg aaggagcagc
     3421 agctgttccg cttcctgtcc cgcaccatgc cgaagcagaa gcactacgtc gagctgaagc
     3481 cgtacgacaa gcagaagttc gagggcggcg aggccctgat caaggtcctg ggcaacgtcg
     3541 ccaactccgg ccagtgcaag aagggcctgg gcaagtccaa catctccatc tacaaggtcc
     3601 gcaccgacgt cctgggcaac cagcacatca tcaagaacga gggcgacaag ccgaagctcg
     3661 acttccagat ctacgcgttc nnnnnnnnnn nnnnnnnnnn nnnnnnnnnn nnnnnnnnnn
     3721 nnnnnnnnnn nnnnnnnnnn nnnnnnnnnn nnnnnnnnnn nnnnnnnnnn nnnnnnnnnn
     3781 nnnnnnnnnn nnnnnnnnnn nnnnnnnnnn nnnnnnnnnn nnnnnnnnnn nnnnnnnnnn
     3841 nnnnnnnnnn nnnnnnnnng ctgctccttc ggtcggacgt gcgtctacgg gcaccttacc
     3901 gcagccgtcg gctgtgcgac acggacggat cgggcgaact ggccgatgct gggagaagcg
     3961 cgctgctgta cggcgcgcac cgggtgcgga gcccctcggc gagcggtgtg aaacttctgt
     4021 gaatggcctg ttcggttgct ttttttatac ggctgccaga taaggcttgc agcatctggg
     4081 cggctaccgc tatgatcggg gcgttcctgc aattcttagt gcgagtatct gaaaggggat
     4141 acgcaagtct tctcagccgc tacagggcgc gtcccattcg ccattcaggc tgcgcaactg
     4201 ttgggaaggg cgatcggtgc gggcctcttc gctattacgc cagctggcga aagggggatg
     4261 tgctgcaagg cgattaagtt gggtaacgcc agggttttcc cagtcacgac gttgtaaaac
     4321 gacggccagt gagcgcgcgt aatacgactc actatagggc gaattgggta ccgggccccc
     4381 cctcgaggtc ctccagcttt tgttcccttt agtgagggtt aattgcgcgc ttggcgtaat
     4441 catggtcata gctgtttcct gtgtgaaatt gttatccgct cacaattcca cacaacatac
     4501 gagccggaag cataaagtgt aaagcctggg gtgcctaatg agtgagctaa ctcacattaa
     4561 ttgcgttgcg ctcactgccc gctttccacc ggtgaagaca tgtttttgta ctcgaaagaa
     4621 gctacaaaga taaggcttca tgccgaaatc aacaccctgt cattttatgg cagggtgttt
     4681 tactccatct ggatttgttc agaacgctcg gttgccgccg ggcgtttttt atctagagct
     4741 agcatgcata tgaagctttg ttcacattcg aacggtctct gctttgacaa catgctgtgc
     4801 ggtgttgtaa agtcgtggcc aggagaatac gacagcgtgc aggactgggg gagttatgac
     4861 tagtgtgaaa agtcagtatc cagtcgtgta gttcttatta ccttctagag gccaggaacc
     4921 gtaaaaaggc cgcgttgctg gcgtttttcc ataggctccg cccccctgac gagcatcaca
     4981 aaaatcgacg ctcaagtcag aggtggcgaa acccgacagg actataaaga taccaggcgt
     5041 ttccccctgg aagctccctc gtgcgctctc ctgttccgac cctgccgctt accggatacc
     5101 tgtccgcctt tctcccttcg ggaagcgtgg cgctttctca tagctcacgc tgtaggtatc
     5161 tcagttcggt gtaggtcgtt cgctccaagc tgggctgtgt gcacgaaccc cccgttcagc
     5221 ccgaccgctg cgccttatcc ggtaactatc gtcttgagtc caacccggta agacacgact
     5281 tatcgccact ggcagcagcc actggtaaca ggattagcag agcgaggtat gtaggcggtg
     5341 ctacagagtt cttgaagtgg tggcctaact acggctacac tagaagaaca gtatttggta
     5401 tctgcgctct gctgaagcca gttaccttcg gaaaaagagt tggtagctct tgatccggca
     5461 aacaaaccac cgctggtagc ggtggttttt ttgtttgcaa gcagcagatt acgcgcagaa
     5521 aaaaaggatc tcaagaagat cctttgatct tttctacggg gtctgacgct cagtggaacg
     5581 aaaactcacg ttaagggatt ttggtcatga gattatcaaa aaggatcttc acctagatcc
     5641 ttttggttca tgtgcagctc catcagcaaa aggggatgat aagtttatca ccaccgacta
     5701 tttgcaacag tgccgttgat cgtgctatga tcgactgatg tcatcagcgg tggagtgcaa
     5761 tgtcgtgcaa tacgaatggc gaaaagccga gctcatcggt cagcttctca accttggggt
     5821 tacccccggc ggtgtgctgc tggtccacag ctccttccgt agcgtccggc ccctcgaaga
     5881 tgggccactt ggactgatcg aggccctgcg tgctgcgctg ggtccgggag ggacgctcgt
     5941 catgccctcg tggtcaggtc tggacgacga gccgttcgat cctgccacgt cgcccgttac
     6001 accggacctt ggagttgtct ctgacacatt ctggcgcctg ccaaatgtaa agcgcagcgc
     6061 ccatccattt gcctttgcgg cagcggggcc acaggcagag cagatcatct ctgatccatt
     6121 gcccctgcca cctcactcgc ctgcaagccc ggtcgcccgt gtccatgaac tcgatgggca
     6181 ggtacttctc ctcggcgtgg gacacgatgc caacacgacg ctgcatcttg ccgagttgat
     6241 ggcaaaggtt ccctatgggg tgccgagaca ctgcaccatt cttcaggatg gcaagttggt
     6301 acgcgtcgat tatctcgaga atgaccactg ctgtgagcgc tttgccttgg cggacaggtg
     6361 gctcaaggag aagagccttc agaaggaagg tccagtcggt catgcctttg ctcggttgat
     6421 ccgctcccgc gacattgtgg cgacagccct gggtcaactg ggccgagatc cgttgatctt
     6481 cctgcatccg ccagaggcgg gatgcgaaga atgcgatgcc gctcgccagt cgattggctg
     6541 agctcatgag cggagaacga gatgacgttg gaggggcaag gtcgcgctga ttgctggggc
     6601 aacacgtgga gcggatcggg gattgtcttt cttcagctcg ctgatgatat gctgacgctc
     6661 aatgccgttt ggcctccgac taacgaaaat cccgcatttg gacggctgat ccgattggca
     6721 cggcggacgg cgaatggcgg agcagacgct cgtccggggg caatgagata tgaaaaagcc
     6781 tgaactcacc gcgacgtatc gatgtcgagg ttcctcaggg gagccacccc agagaagccc
     6841 tcggagctga gcggagctat ttccaaagcc atgccagcta gagacagtgc acaccgccaa
     6901 gcatctgcaa aaccctcgcc tggagggaaa gtgcaatgta cgtacgctgg tttccctcca
     6961 gaaagggatt ctgcggcttc tcaactttgg aagaagaggc ggaacgaact gctgtttcag
     7021 cctactcatg tgaggaggct ggtcctttac cctgatgccc gagggcatca gggtaaagga
     7081 ccagcctcgc caactaggag cgctaccaag gcgaacacaa cccaggactt ggtagaaccc
     7141 ttcgccggag aagttcagac tcatcggcat gagcacccct cgccgcgcac tcggcaccgg
     7201 tccgtcgacc accaccagga cgtcgttgtc gacgtcggcc ccgcggctcc tgcccgccga
     7261 acgcgtcgtc gtcgacggcc tggtgctcat cgacgagcac ccggagccag gtgaaaagcg
     7321 ccggcggacg ctcggactgg gcgcgggatt ccagcagtaa cccaggtccg ccggccacct
     7381 cacggcaggc agaccctcgg ctttcgcgcc gggaccgcca tgagaccgcc acccggatgt
     7441 ccggggtggc ggtctcatgg cggtccctca gcggccctac gcgaccgctg tgtcgacgcg
     7501 gaggcagtct ccggggagcc ggccccaggg ctggagtacc ggggcgagct tgcccttgca
     7561 gcggcggcac acgggcgacg cggcgccggg cgggggagtc ttgacgtcga cggtgaccgg
     7621 cttcggcttc aggcgcttcc gaaggctgat cgtcgggcgg atcgcctcct tcttcggctg
     7681 acgcactcgg tcgagcgaag cggccagctc ctccgtgcgg gcctcgttgg ccttccggcg
     7741 cgcctcgcgg aaagcagctt cctcctcgga catgacctcg aacctcatct ggtcagcgtc
     7801 aaggtcgccc ggcgcggccg gcgcttccgg ggcgggcggg tccaggacgt ccttgccaca
     7861 caccaggccc caggactcga cgagccgccg gacgcccggt aggccgtacg tctcggcgac
     7921 cttgatgagg tcgaggcgac gtccggcgac gcgggcgatg tatcggtacc agatgtaggc
     7981 cgggatgacc gcgatggcga ccaggccctc ggtgtcgtcg gtgatctcct cctcggtgcg
     8041 gacgtcctgc tggatgccga gttccttgat cagccggttc aggttctgcg accggtagtg
     8101 cttgcggacc tggaacacgc cgaactcgcg ctcgcggtac ttctcgacga acgggccggg
     8161 ccgacgaagc cgctgcagct cggcggccgc cgcgtcgccc aggtcgagcg gtcccatgcg
     8221 gtcgtcgccg cgaccggcct tgaagttctg tccggccagc tccaggccga tcttggagac
     8281 gccgcccttg gtcttgtcgc cgtccttgta gaggtagcgg gcctgcttgc ccgcatcgcc
     8341 gtcagcggcg tccgcgccgt tgagtgggcg cacgtcggtg ccgtggccct tgccctcaca
     8401 ggagcaaccg ggccggtcgc acgtcttgct gacggtgtag ccgcccgcgg attcgacccc
     8461 ggcggcccag gctccggcga gtgcgtcgtg gaacgcggcc tgggcgtccg ggccgagcac
     8521 ctcgcgggtg acccagagcg tgtgccagtg caggtgccag ccggagcccc agccgaaggt
     8581 gtcctcgaag gcccgctcgt agccgatgat cccgaagtcg tcgcgcatcg tgcgccagcg
     8641 gcggccggac gagccgtacg cgcccttcca gccgtcgtgc aagaccgcga ccaggccgtg
     8701 ccgcattccc ttgcggacgg tgccgaacgc catgcgctcg aagtggcgca acgtgttcgt
     8761 gccaaggtgc agcccgtacc cggcgtccgc gagaccgtcg gcggcgagct gcacgttcga
     8821 gccccgtacg gccaggatgc ggctcatgca ccacgggcag gtgtggacgt tgttgcagcg
     8881 gcacgtgttg ccccacgtcg cctcgcccgg cttccacatc agctcggccg tcccggcagt
     8941 gagccgggtc ccgcagccct tgaacgcctc gttcagcgac accgtctggt gccggtcccg
     9001 ccgggcgaac cgctcgtcgc gcgggtcctc ccgcccggct gtcgcggcac cctcgtttgg
     9061 ggtagaaccc gttccagtta cagcgctctg acctgcagtg gacggagatt ttcccttact
     9121 actaaagccc gcgtccggat tacccgctgt agtcgtgctt gctacgctgc gtgactggtc
     9181 cgcaatgaga cgctttgcgc gctttcggca ggcgtccgag cagtagattt tggggcgctt
     9241 cccggggatg tggacgatcg gggtgccgca gtggcacttc ggtccggcgg ggcgcggtgg
     9301 tgtcgacgcg ctgttctctc gtacgctcgt cacagagcaa acgtcctcac tcggcatgct
     9361 gcgccagttg cgggggcggc gagcccggga ggccaatccc gggctcgtgc catttctggg
     9421 tcctgttgat cctggcattg gtgtggccgt tcattgcccc tgctcgctcc tgacgcgccg
     9481 atagacgtcc gatacgcccg gtgctggtgg gatttgatag gtcggaagaa gccccgcccg
     9541 ggcctgggcg gggcttcctg tgcgtcagga cctcctcgtc gtgagcctct tcggcctatg
     9601 gacggagtga cctcgtgatc cgttacagcc gcgcgcgctc gcgtagagcg gtctcatcag
     9661 ttccacgaac ggtcctcttc gcagatcagg gcgttggggc ggagtctcac caaggactac
     9721 gtctgctggc gatttccgtt acaccccggg cggtggccgg cgcacacgcg cgcccgcgtt
     9781 gggcagtgca gaaagtgcag aaacctaggc gctgatggtc caggtccacg gttcgtcgtc
     9841 ggcggcggcg cgggcggcgg cgtcggccag ggcgcgggcg agaccggcta cggcgggctt
     9901 gatgcgccgg ttgcgggcga ccttgagcag ctagtatgca ggtcgacgga tcttttccgc
     9961 tgcataaccc tgcttcgggg tcattatagc gattttttcg gtatatccat cctttttcgc
    10021 acgatataca ggattttgcc aaagggttcg tgtagacttt ccttggtgta tccaacggcg
    10081 tcagccgggc aggataggtg aagtaggccc acccgcgagc gggtgttcct tcttcactgt
    10141 cccttattcg cacctggcgg tgctcaacgg gaatcctgct ctgcgaggct ggccggctac
    10201 cgccggcgta acagatgagg gcaagcggat ggctgatgaa accaagccaa ccaggaaggg
    10261 cagcccacct atcaaggtgt actgccttcc agacgaacga agagcgattg aggaaaaggc
    10321 ggcggcggcc ggcatgagcc tgtcggccta cctgctggcc gtcggccagg gctacaaaat
    10381 cacgggcgtc gtggactatg agcacgtccg cgagctg
//
