Features (pLannotate 1.2.2; 20 found; start..end, strand, type, name):
      1..302     +  promoter       rpsL promoter: promoter for the Xylanimonas cellulosilytica ribosomal protein S12 gene
    303..3665    +  CDS            cas9-1: CAS9A_STRTD - Also known as csn1. Experimental evidence at protein level: Swiss-Prot protein existence level 1. CRISPR (clustered regularly interspaced short palindromic repeat) is an adaptive immune system that provides protection against mobile genetic elements (viruses, transposable elements and conjugative plasmids). CRISPR clusters contain spacers, sequences complementary to antecedent mobile elements, and target invading nucleic acids. CRISPR clusters are transcribed and processed into CRISPR RNA (crRNA). In type II CRISPR systems correct processing of pre-crRNA requires a trans- encoded
   3689..3826    +  CDS            M13 gene VIII (fragment) (sequence withheld): pVIII; VIII; major coat protein
   3833..3867    +  terminator     fd terminator (fragment) (sequence withheld): central terminator from bacteriophage fd (Otsuka and Kunisawa, 1982)
   3868..4152    +  promoter       gapdh promoter: glyceraldehyde-3-phosphate dehydrogenase promoter from Eggerthella lenta
   4164..4180    -  rep_origin     f1 ori (fragment): f1 bacteriophage origin of replication; arrow indicates direction of (+) strand synthesis
   4185..4340    -  CDS            lacZα (fragment): LacZα fragment of β-galactosidase; lacZ fragment
   4348..4366    +  promoter       T7 promoter: promoter for bacteriophage T7 RNA polymerase
   4375..4398    -  misc_feature   MCS (fragment): pBluescript multiple cloning site
   4414..4432    -  promoter       T3 promoter: promoter for bacteriophage T3 RNA polymerase
   4477..4493    -  protein_bind   lac operator: The lac repressor binds to the lac operator to inhibit transcription in E. coli. This inhibition can be relieved by adding lactose or isopropyl-β-D-thiogalactopyranoside (IPTG). lac repressor encoded by lacI
   4501..4531    -  promoter       lac promoter: promoter for the E. coli lac operon
   4546..4567    -  protein_bind   CAP binding site: CAP binding activates transcription in the presence of cAMP. E. coli catabolite activator protein
   4625..4685    +  misc_RNA       St1 gRNA scaffold (fragment): guide RNA scaffold for the Streptococcus thermophilus CRISPR/Cas9 system (Esvelt et al., 2013)
   4706..4740    +  terminator     lambda t0 terminator: minimal transcription terminator from phage lambda (Scholtissek and Grosse, 1987)
   4954..5542    -  rep_origin     ori: high-copy-number ColE1/pMB1/pBR322/pUC origin of replication
   5746..6546    +  CDS            ApmR: aminoglycoside 3-N-acetyltransferase type IV ; aac(3)IV; confers resistance to apramycin (Paget and Davies, 1996)
   7485..8927    -  CDS            pSG5 Rep: replication initiator protein from the Streptomyces ghanaensis plasmid pSG5; rep
  10094..10203   +  oriT           oriT: incP origin of transfer
  10236..4       +  CDS            traJ (fragment) (across the origin): oriT-recognizing protein; traJ
>Addgene plasmid #129552 | pCRISPomyces-Sth1Cas9 | addgene full sequence | sequence record 352009 | Addgene NGS Result
GCCCTGCAGGCGGAAGTCAGGTAGACACGACTTCCGCTAGTCCTTGCAAGGTCTGCTGACGTGAGGCGGG
GCGGTCGTTTTTGACCGCCCTGCCTTCGTCATGTAGGCTCGCTCGCTGTGCCTGGCGTGTCATCAGACGC
CCAGGTCCCGGTGCCGTGAGGCCCGGGCCATCGAGCCGGTGGTACGTGGCTGCGGTCCCCTTGTGAGGGC
TGCGCGCCGTGTGCTGTCCGGCGCGCACAGCCTTGAATCCACCCGCGGGGGCCGGCCGGTCTCCGTGAGC
TCGAGTAGACGACGGAGACGTAATGTCGGACCTGGTGCTGGGCCTGGACATCGGCATCGGCTCCGTCGGC
GTCGGCATCCTGAACAAGGTGACCGGCGAGATCATCCACAAGAACTCCCGCATCTTCCCGGCCGCACAGG
CCGAGAACAACCTGGTCCGCCGCACCAACCGCCAGGGCCGCCGCCTGGCCCGCCGCAAGAAGCACCGCCG
CGTCCGCCTGAACCGCCTGTTCGAGGAGTCCGGCCTGATCACCGACTTCACCAAGATCAGCATCAACCTG
AACCCGTACCAGCTGCGCGTCAAGGGCCTGACCGACGAGCTGTCCAACGAGGAGCTGTTCATCGCCCTGA
AGAACATGGTCAAGCACCGCGGCATCTCCTACCTGGACGACGCCTCCGACGACGGCAACTCCTCCGTCGG
CGACTACGCCCAGATCGTCAAGGAGAACTCCAAGCAGCTGGAAACCAAGACCCCCGGCCAGATCCAGCTG
GAGCGCTACCAGACCTACGGCCAGCTGCGCGGCGACTTCACCGTCGAGAAGGACGGCAAGAAGCACCGCC
TGATCAACGTGTTCCCGACCTCCGCCTACCGCTCCGAGGCCCTGCGCATCCTCCAGACCCAGCAGGAGTT
CAACCCGCAGATCACCGACGAGTTCATCAACCGCTACCTGGAGATCCTGACCGGCAAGCGCAAGTACTAC
CACGGCCCCGGCAACGAGAAGTCCCGCACCGACTACGGCCGCTACCGCACCTCCGGCGAGACGCTGGACA
ACATCTTCGGCATCCTGATCGGCAAGTGCACCTTCTACCCGGACGAGTTCCGCGCCGCCAAGGCCTCCTA
CACCGCCCAGGAGTTCAACCTGCTGAACGACCTGAACAACCTGACCGTCCCGACCGAGACGAAGAAGCTG
TCCAAGGAGCAGAAGAACCAGATCATCAACTACGTCAAGAACGAGAAGGCGATGGGCCCGGCCAAGCTGT
TCAAGTACATCGCCAAGCTGCTGTCCTGCGACGTCGCCGACATCAAGGGCTACCGCATCGACAAGTCCGG
CAAGGCCGAGATCCACACCTTCGAGGCCTACCGCAAGATGAAAACCCTGGAGACGCTGGACATCGAGCAG
ATGGACCGCGAGACGCTGGACAAGCTGGCCTACGTCCTGACCCTGAACACCGAGCGGGAGGGCATCCAGG
AAGCCCTGGAGCACGAGTTCGCCGACGGCTCCTTCTCCCAGAAGCAGGTGGACGAGCTGGTCCAGTTCCG
CAAGGCCAACTCCTCCATCTTCGGCAAGGGCTGGCACAACTTCTCCGTCAAGCTGATGATGGAGCTGATC
CCGGAGCTGTACGAGACGTCCGAGGAGCAGATGACCATCCTGACCCGCCTGGGCAAGCAAAAGACCACCT
CCTCCTCCAACAAGACCAAGTACATCGACGAGAAGCTGCTGACCGAGGAAATCTACAACCCGGTCGTCGC
CAAGTCCGTCCGCCAGGCCATCAAGATCGTCAACGCCGCCATCAAGGAGTACGGCGACTTCGACAACATC
GTCATCGAGATGGCCCGCGAGACGAACGAGGACGACGAGAAGAAGGCCATCCAGAAGATCCAGAAGGCCA
ACAAGGACGAGAAGGACGCCGCCATGCTGAAGGCCGCCAACCAGTACAACGGCAAGGCCGAGCTGCCGCA
CTCCGTGTTCCACGGCCACAAGCAGCTGGCCACCAAGATCCGGCTGTGGCACCAGCAGGGCGAGCGCTGC
CTGTACACCGGCAAGACCATCTCCATCCACGACCTGATCAACAACTCCAACCAGTTCGAGGTGGACCACA
TCCTGCCGCTGTCCATCACCTTCGACGACTCCCTGGCCAACAAGGTCCTGGTCTACGCCACCGCCAACCA
GGAGAAGGGCCAGCGCACCCCGTACCAGGCCCTGGACTCGATGGACGACGCCTGGTCCTTCCGCGAGCTG
AAGGCCTTCGTCCGCGAGTCCAAGACCCTGTCCAACAAGAAGAAGGAGTACCTGCTGACCGAAGAGGACA
TCTCCAAGTTCGACGTCCGCAAGAAGTTCATCGAGCGCAACCTGGTGGACACCCGGTACGCCTCCCGCGT
CGTCCTGAACGCCCTCCAGGAGCACTTCCGCGCCCACAAGATCGACACCAAGGTGTCCGTCGTCCGCGGC
CAGTTCACCTCCCAGCTCCGCCGCCACTGGGGCATCGAAAAGACCCGCGACACCTACCACCACCACGCCG
TGGACGCCCTGATCATCGCCGCCTCCTCCCAGCTGAACCTGTGGAAGAAGCAGAAGAACACCCTGGTGTC
CTACTCCGAGGACCAGCTGCTGGACATCGAGACGGGCGAGCTGATCTCCGACGACGAGTACAAGGAGTCC
GTGTTCAAGGCCCCGTACCAGCACTTCGTGGACACCCTGAAGTCCAAGGAGTTCGAGGACTCCATCCTGT
TCTCCTACCAGGTGGACTCCAAGTTCAACCGCAAGATCAGCGACGCCACCATCTACGCCACCCGCCAGGC
CAAGGTCGGCAAGGACAAGGCCGACGAGACGTACGTCCTGGGCAAGATCAAGGACATCTACACCCAGGAC
GGCTACGACGCCTTCATGAAAATCTACAAGAAGGACAAGTCCAAGTTCCTGATGTACCGCCACGACCCGC
AGACCTTCGAGAAGGTCATCGAGCCGATCCTGGAGAACTACCCGAACAAGCAGATCAACGACAAGGGCAA
GGAAGTCCCGTGCAACCCGTTCCTGAAGTACAAGGAAGAGCACGGCTACATCCGCAAGTACTCCAAGAAG
GGCAACGGCCCGGAGATCAAGTCCCTGAAGTACTACGACTCCAAGCTGGGCAACCACATCGACATCACCC
CGAAGGACTCCAACAACAAGGTCGTCCTCCAGTCCGTCTCCCCGTGGCGCGCCGACGTCTACTTCAACAA
GACCACCGGCAAGTACGAGATCCTGGGCCTGAAGTACGCCGACCTCCAGTTCGACAAGGGCACCGGCACC
TACAAGATCAGCCAGGAGAAGTACAACGACATCAAGAAGAAGGAAGGCGTGGACTCCGACTCCGAGTTCA
AGTTCACCCTGTACAAGAACGACCTGCTGCTGGTCAAGGACACCGAGACGAAGGAGCAGCAGCTGTTCCG
CTTCCTGTCCCGCACCATGCCGAAGCAGAAGCACTACGTCGAGCTGAAGCCGTACGACAAGCAGAAGTTC
GAGGGCGGCGAGGCCCTGATCAAGGTCCTGGGCAACGTCGCCAACTCCGGCCAGTGCAAGAAGGGCCTGG
GCAAGTCCAACATCTCCATCTACAAGGTCCGCACCGACGTCCTGGGCAACCAGCACATCATCAAGAACGA
GGGCGACAAGCCGAAGCTCGACTTCTGAGAATTCAGATCTACGCGTTC
[179 nt withheld, positions 3689-3867]
GCTGCTCCTTCGGTCGGACGTGCGTCTACGGGCACCTTACCGCAGCCGTCGGCTGTGCGACACGGACGGA
TCGGGCGAACTGGCCGATGCTGGGAGAAGCGCGCTGCTGTACGGCGCGCACCGGGTGCGGAGCCCCTCGG
CGAGCGGTGTGAAACTTCTGTGAATGGCCTGTTCGGTTGCTTTTTTTATACGGCTGCCAGATAAGGCTTG
CAGCATCTGGGCGGCTACCGCTATGATCGGGGCGTTCCTGCAATTCTTAGTGCGAGTATCTGAAAGGGGA
TACGCAAGTCTTCTCAGCCGCTACAGGGCGCGTCCCATTCGCCATTCAGGCTGCGCAACTGTTGGGAAGG
GGGATCGGTGCGGGCCTCTTCGCTATTACGCCAGCTGGCGAAAGGGGGATGTGCTGCAAGGCGATTAAGT
TGGGTAACGCCAGGGTTTTCCCAGTCACGACGTTGTAAAACGACGGCCAGTGAGCGCGCGTAATACGACT
CACTATAGGGCGAATTGGGTACCGGGCCCCCCCTCGAGGTCCTCCAGCTTTTGTTCCCTTTAGTGAGGGT
TAATTGCGCGCTTGGCGTAATCATGGTCATAGCTGTTTCCTGTGTGAAATTGTTATCCGCTCACAATTCC
ACACAACATACGAGCCGGAAGCATAAAGTGTAAAGCCTGGGGTGCCTAATGAGTGAGCTAACTCACATTA
ATTGCGTTGCGCTCACTGCCCGCTTTCCACCGGTGAAGACATGTTTTTGTACTCGAAAGAAGCTACAAAG
ATAAGGCTTCATGCCGAAATCAACACCCTGTCATTTTATGGCAGGGTGTTTTACTCCATCTGGATTTGTT
CAGAACGCTCGGTTGCCGCCGGGCGTTTTTTATCTAGAGCTAGCATGCATATGAAGCTTTGTTCACATTC
GAACGGTCTCTGCTTTGACAACATGCTGTGCGGTGTTGTAAAGTCGTGGCCAGGAGAATACGACAGCGTG
CAGGACTGGGGGAGTTATGACTAGTGTGAAAAGTCAGTATCCAGTCGTGTAGTTCTTATTACCTTCTAGA
GGCCAGGAACCGTAAAAAGGCCGCGTTGCTGGCGTTTTTCCATAGGCTCCGCCCCCCTGACGAGCATCAC
AAAAATCGACGCTCAAGTCAGAGGTGGCGAAACCCGACAGGACTATAAAGATACCAGGCGTTTCCCCCTG
GAAGCTCCCTCGTGCGCTCTCCTGTTCCGACCCTGCCGCTTACCGGATACCTGTCCGCCTTTCTCCCTTC
GGGAAGCGTGGCGCTTTCTCATAGCTCACGCTGTAGGTATCTCAGTTCGGTGTAGGTCGTTCGCTCCAAG
CTGGGCTGTGTGCACGACCCCCCCGTTCAGCCCGACCGCTGCGCCTTATCCGGTAACTATCGTCTTGAGT
CCAACCCGGTAAGACACGACTTATCGCCACTGGCAGCAGCCACTGGTAACAGGATTAGCAGAGCGAGGTA
TGTAGGCGGTGCTACAGAGTTCTTGAAGTGGTGGCCTAACTACGGCTACACTAGAAGAACAGTATTTGGT
ATCTGCGCTCTGCTGAAGCCAGTTACCTTCGGAAAAAGAGTTGGTAGCTCTTGATCCGGCAAACAAACCA
CCGCTGGTAGCGGTGGTTTTTTTGTTTGCAAGCAGCAGATTACGCGCAGAAAAAAAGGATCTCAAGAAGA
TCCTTTGATCTTTTCTACGGGGTCTGACGCTCAGTGGAACGAAAACTCACGTTAAGGGATTTTGGTCATG
AGATTATCAAAAAGGATCTTCACCTAGATCCTTTTGGTTCATGTGCAGCTCCATCAGCAAAAGGGGATGA
TAAGTTTATCACCACCGACTATTTGCAACAGTGCCGTTGATCGTGCTATGATCGACTGATGTCATCAGCG
GTGGAGTGCAATGTCGTGCAATACGAATGGCGAAAAGCCGAGCTCATCGGTCAGCTTCTCAACCTTGGGG
TTACCCCCGGCGGTGTGCTGCTGGTCCACAGCTCCTTCCGTAGCGTCCGGCCCCTCGAAGATGGGCCACT
TGGACTGATCGAGGCCCTGCGTGCTGCGCTGGGTCCGGGAGGGACGCTCGTCATGCCCTCGTGGTCAGGT
CTGGACGACGAGCCGTTCGATCCTGCCACGTCGCCCGTTACACCGGACCTTGGAGTTGTCTCTGACACAT
TCTGGCGCCTGCCAAATGTAAAGCGCAGCGCCCATCCATTTGCCTTTGCGGCAGCGGGGCCACAGGCAGA
GCAGATCATCTCTGATCCATTGCCCCTGCCACCTCACTCGCCTGCAAGCCCGGTCGCCCGTGTCCATGAA
CTCGATGGGCAGGTACTTCTCCTCGGCGTGGGACACGATGCCAACACGACGCTGCATCTTGCCGAGTTGA
TGGCAAAGGTTCCCTATGGGGTGCCGAGACACTGCACCATTCTTCAGGATGGCAAGTTGGTACGCGTCGA
TTATCTCGAGAATGACCACTGCTGTGAGCGCTTTGCCTTGGCGGACAGGTGGCTCAAGGAGAAGAGCCTT
CAGAAGGAAGGTCCAGTCGGTCATGCCTTTGCTCGGTTGATCCGCTCCCGCGACATTGTGGCGACAGCCC
TGGGTCAACTGGGCCGAGATCCGTTGATCTTCCTGCATCCGCCAGAGGCGGGATGCGAAGAATGCGATGC
CGCTCGCCAGTCGATTGGCTGAGCTCATGAGCGGAGAACGAGATGACGTTGGAGGGGCAAGGTCGCGCTG
ATTGCTGGGGCAACACGTGGAGCGGATCGGGGATTGTCTTTCTTCAGCTCGCTGATGATATGCTGACGCT
CAATGCCGTTTGGCCTCCGACTAACGAAAATCCCGCATTTGGACGGCTGATCCGATTGGCACGGCGGACG
GCGAATGGCGGAGCAGACGCTCGTCCGGGGGCAATGAGATATGAAAAAGCCTGAACTCACCGCGACGTAT
CGATGTCGAGGTTCCTCAGGGGAGCCACCCCAGAGAAGCCCTCGGAGCTGAGCGGAGCTATTTCCAAAGC
CATGCCAGCTAGAGACAGTGCACACCGCCAAGCATCTGCAAAACCCTCGCCTGGAGGGAAAGTGCAATGT
ACGTACGCTGGTTTCCCTCCAGAAAGGGATTCTGCGGCTTCTCAACTTTGGAAGAAGAGGCGGAACGAAC
TGCTGTTTCAGCCTACTCATGTGAGGAGGCTGGTCCTTTACCCTGATGCCCGAGGGCATCAGGGTAAAGG
ACCAGCCTCGCCAACTAGGAGCGCTACCAAGGCGAACACAACCCAGGACTTGGTAGAACCCTTCGCCGGA
GAAGTTCAGACTCATCGGCATGAGCACCCCTCGCCGCGCACTCGGCACCGGTCCGTCGACCACCACCAGG
ACGTCGTTGTCGACGTCGGCCCCGCGGCTCCTGCCCGCCGAACGCGTCGTCGTCGACGGCCTGGTGCTCA
TCGACGAGCACCCGGAGCCAGGTGAAAAGCGCCGGCGGACGCTCGGACTGGGCGCGGGATTCCAGCAGTA
ACCCAGGTCCGCCGGCCACCTCACGGCAGGCAGACCCTCGGCTTTCGCGCCGGGACCGCCATGAGACCGC
CACCCGGATGTCCGGGGTGGCGGTCTCATGGCGGTCCCTCAGCGGCCCTACGCGACCGCTGTGTCGACGC
GGAGGCAGTCTCCGGGGTGCTGGCCCCAGGGCTGGAGTACCGGGGCGAGCTTGCCCTTGCAGCGGCGGCA
CACGGGCGACGCGGCGCCGGGCGGGGGAGTCTTGACGTCGACGGTGACCGGCTTCGGCTTCAGGCGCTTC
CGAAGGCTGATCGTCGGGCGGATCGCCTCCTTCTTCGGCTGACGCACTCGGTCGAGCGAAGCGGCCAGCT
CCTCCGTGCGGGCCTCGTTGGCCTTCCGGCGCGCCTCGCGGAAAGCAGCTTCCTCCTCGGACATGACCTC
GAACCTCATCTGGTCAGCGTCAAGGTCGCCCGGCGCGGCCGGCGCTTCCGGGGCGGGCGGGTCCAGGACG
TCCTTGCCCCACACCAGGCCCCAGGACTCGACGAGCCGCCGGACGCCCGGTAGGCCGTACGTCTCGGCGA
CCTTGATGAGGTCGAGGCGACGTCCGGCGACGCGGGCGATGTATCGGTACCAGATGTAGGCCGGGATGAC
CGCGATGGCGACCAGGCCCTCGGTGTCGTCGGTGATCTCCTCCTCGGTGCGGACGTCCTGCTGGATGCCG
AGTTCCTTGATCAGCCGGTTCAGGTTCTGCGACCGGTAGTGCTTGCGGACCTGGAACACGCCGAACTCGC
GCTCGCGGTACTTCTCGACGAACGGGCCGGGCCGACGAAGCCGCTGCAGCTCGGCGGCCGCCGCGTCGCC
CAGGTCGAGCGGTCCCATGCGGTCGTCGCCGCGACCGGCCTTGAAGTTCTGTCCGGCCAGCTCCAGGCCG
ATCTTGGCGACGCCGCCCTTGGTCTTGTCGCCGTCCTTGTAGAGGTAGCGGGCCTGCTTGCCCGCATCGC
CGTCAGCGGCGTCCGCGCCGTTGAGTGGGCGCACGTCGGTGCCGTGGCCCTTGCCCTCACAGGAGCAACC
GGGCCGGTCGCACGTCTCGCTGACGGTGTAGCCGCCCGCGGATTCGACCCCGGCGGCCCAGGCTCCGGCG
AGTGCGTCGCGGAACGCGGCCTGGGCGTCCGGGCCGAGCACCTCGCGGGTGACCCAGAGCGTGTGCCAGT
GCAGGTGCCAGCCGGAGCCCCAGCCGAAGGTGTCCTCGAAGGCCCGCTCGTAGCCGATGATCCCGAAGTC
GTCGCGCATCGTGCGCCAGCGGCGGCCGGACGAGCCGTACGCGCCCTTCCAGCCGTCGTGCAAGACCGCG
ACCAGGCCGTGCCGCATTCCCTTGCGGACGGTGCCGAACGCCATGCGCTCGAAGTGGCGCAACGTGTTCG
TGCCAAGGTGCAGCCCGTACCCGGCGTCCGCGAGACCGTCGGCGGCGAGCTGCACGTTCGAGCCCCGTAC
GGCCAGGATGCGGCTCATGCACCACGGGCAGGTGTGGACGTTGTTGCAGCGGCACGTGTTGCCCCACGTC
GCCTCGCCCGGCTTCCACATCAGCTCGGCCGTCCCGGCAGTGAGCCGGGTCCCGCAGCCCTTGAACGCCT
CGTTCAGCGACACCGTCTGGTGCCGGTCCCGCCGGGCGAACCGCTCGTCGCGCGGGTCCTCCCGCCCGGC
TGTCGCGGCACCCTCGTTTGGGGTAGAACCCGTTCCAGTTACAGCGCTCTGACCTGCAGTGGACGGAGAT
TTTCCCTTACTACTAAAGCCCGCGTCCGGATTACCCGCTGTAGTCGTGCTTGCTACGCTGCGTGACTGGT
CCGCAATGAGACGCTTTGCGCGCTTTCGGCAGGCGTCCGAGCAGTAGATTTTGGGGCGCTTCCCGGGGAT
GTGGACGATCGGGGTGCCGCAGTGGCACTTCGGTCCGGCGGGGCGCGGTGGTGTCGACGCGCTGTTCTCT
CGTACGCTCGTCACAGAGCAAACGTCCTCACTCGGCATGCTGCGCCGGTTCGGGGGCGGCGAGCCCGGGA
GGCCAATCCCGGGCTCGTGCCATTTCTGGGTCCTGTTGATCCTGGCATTGGTGTGGCCGTTCATTGCCCC
TGCTCGCTCCTGACGCGCCGATAGACGTCCGATACGCCCGGTGCTGGTGGGATTTGATAGGTCGGAAGAA
GCCCCGCCCGGGCCTGGGCGGGGCTTCCTGTGCGTCAGGACCTCCTCGTCGTGAGCCTCTTCGGCCTATG
GACGGAGTGACCTCGTGATCCGTTACAGCCGCGCGCGCTCGCGTAGAGCGGTCTCATCAGTTCCACGAAC
GGTCCTCTTCGCAGATCAGGGCGTTGGGGCGGAGTCTCACCAAGGACTACGTCTGCTGGCGATTTCCGTT
ACACCCCGGGCGGTGGCCGGCGCACACGCGCGCCCGCGTTGGGCAGTGCAGAAAGTGCAGAAACCTAGGC
GCTGATGGTCCAGGTCCACGGTTCGTCGTCGGCGGCGGCGCGGGCGGCGGCGTCGGCCAGGGCGCGGGCG
AGACCGGCTACGGCGGGCTTGATGCGCCGGTTGCGGGCGACCTTGAGCAGCTAGTATGCAGGTCGACGGA
TCTTTTCCGCTGCATAACCCTGCTTCGGGGTCATTATAGCGATTTTTTCGGTATATCCATCCTTTTTCGC
ACGATATACAGGATTTTGCCAAAGGGTTCGTGTAGACTTTCCTTGGTGTATCCAACGGCGTCAGCCGGGC
AGGATAGGTGAAGTAGGCCCACCCGCGAGCGGGTGTTCCTTCTTCACTGTCCCTTATTCGCACCTGGCGG
TGCTCAACGGGAATCCTGCTCTGCGAGGCTGGCCGGCTACCGCCGGCGTAACAGATGAGGGCAAGCGGAT
GGCTGATGAAACCAAGCCAACCAGGAAGGGCAGCCCACCTATCAAGGTGTACTGCCTTCCAGACGAACGA
AGAGCGATTGAGGAAAAGGCGGCGGCGGCCGGCATGAGCCTGTCGGCCTACCTGCTGGCCGTCGGCCAGG
GCTACAAAATCACGGGCGTCGTGGACTATGAGCACGTCCGCGAGCTG
